Addgene plasmid #120190: pCMV-GFP-CENPBpA-fixed-length-clone-12
Purpose: Randomly picked clone 12 of the pCMV-GFP-CENPBpA-fixed-length library
Depositing lab: David Bartel. Depositing organization: Whitehead Institute for Biomedical Research. Publication: Widespread Influence of 3'-End Structures on Mammalian mRNA Processing and Stability. Wu X, Bartel DP. Cell. 2017 May 18;169(5):905-917.e11. doi: 10.1016/j.cell.2017.04.036. PubMed 28525757.
Backbone
  Vector backbone: pCMV-GFP
  Vector type: Mammalian Expression
Growth in bacteria
  Bacterial resistance: Ampicillin, 100 μg/mL
  Growth temperature: 37°C
  Growth strain: DH5alpha
  Copy number: Unknown
Gene/Insert
  Gene/Insert name: CENPB poly(A) site
  Species: H. sapiens (human)
  Insert size (bp): 254
Terms and licenses: Academic/Nonprofit Terms; Industry Terms: Not Available to Industry
How to cite: pCMV-GFP-CENPBpA-fixed-length-clone-12 was a gift from David Bartel (Addgene plasmid # 120190 ; http://n2t.net/addgene:120190 ; RRID:Addgene_120190)
