[The description below was written by a language model from this plasmid's Addgene catalogue record and pLannotate feature annotations shown in this document.]
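Description:
pCMV-GFP-CENPBpA-fixed-length-clone-12 is a 4.7 kb mammalian expression plasmid built on the pCMV-GFP backbone. It is one randomly picked member of the pCMV-GFP-CENPBpA-fixed-length library. It is propagated in E. coli through a high-copy ColE1/pUC-type origin and selected with ampicillin via the β-lactamase gene and its native promoter. Remnants of lac regulatory elements (lac promoter, operator, CAP site, short lacI fragments) are backbone carry-over with no evident role in the reporter. An SV40 origin is also present, which would permit episomal replication in cells expressing large T antigen, and it is followed by an SV40 poly(A) signal.

The expression unit consists of the human cytomegalovirus immediate-early enhancer and promoter, a short multiple cloning site, and a mammalian codon-optimised EGFP open reading frame. The catalogued insert is a 254 bp segment from the human CENPB poly(A) site. The automated annotation does not label this segment, but the unannotated interval between the end of EGFP and the downstream β-globin-derived sequence is the likely location. Beyond it lie a β-globin exon fragment (matched by the annotation tool to a lemur homologue) and the rabbit β-globin poly(A) signal. These could serve as a downstream backup cleavage and polyadenylation site for transcripts that read through the test site.

The record does not state how this clone differs from other library members or what was varied. The library name and the associated study on 3′-end structures in mRNA processing and stability suggest a GFP reporter for examining how sequence near the CENPB poly(A) site affects 3′-end formation in transfected mammalian cells.
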