Features (pLannotate 1.2.2; 18 found; start..end, strand, type, name):
     46..349     +  enhancer       CMV enhancer: human cytomegalovirus immediate early enhancer
    350..553     +  promoter       CMV promoter: human cytomegalovirus (CMV) immediate early promoter
    576..656     +  misc_feature   MCS: multiple cloning site
    664..1383    +  CDS            EGFP: the original enhanced GFP (Yang et al., 1996) mammalian codon-optimized
   1587..1718    +  CDS            HBB (fragment): HBB_EULFU - Experimental evidence at protein level: Swiss-Prot protein existence level 1. Involved in oxygen transport from the lung to the various peripheral tissues. From Eulemur fulvus fulvus (Brown lemur).
   1789..1844    +  polyA_signal   β-globin poly(A) signal: rabbit β-globin polyadenylation signal (Gil and Proudfoot, 1987)
   2229..2245    -  protein_bind   lac operator: The lac repressor binds to the lac operator to inhibit transcription in E. coli. This inhibition can be relieved by adding lactose or isopropyl-β-D-thiogalactopyranoside (IPTG). lac repressor encoded by lacI
   2253..2283    -  promoter       lac promoter: promoter for the E. coli lac operon
   2298..2319    -  protein_bind   CAP binding site: CAP binding activates transcription in the presence of cAMP. E. coli catabolite activator protein
   2332..2371    -  CDS            lacI (fragment): lac repressor; lacI; The lac repressor binds to the lac operator to inhibit transcription in E. coli. This inhibition can be relieved by adding lactose or isopropyl-β-D-thiogalactopyranoside (IPTG).
   2378..2400    +  promoter       SV40 promoter (fragment): SV40 enhancer and early promoter
   2424..2559    +  rep_origin     SV40 ori: SV40 origin of replication
   2579..2713    +  polyA_signal   SV40 poly(A) signal: SV40 polyadenylation signal
   2715..2769    -  CDS            lacI (fragment): lac repressor; lacI; The lac repressor binds to the lac operator to inhibit transcription in E. coli. This inhibition can be relieved by adding lactose or isopropyl-β-D-thiogalactopyranoside (IPTG).
   2952..3540    -  rep_origin     ori: high-copy-number ColE1/pMB1/pBR322/pUC origin of replication
   3711..4571    -  CDS            AmpR: β-lactamase; bla; confers resistance to ampicillin, carbenicillin, and related antibiotics
   4572..4676    -  promoter       AmpR promoter: bla
   4707..4726    +  enhancer       CMV enhancer (fragment): human cytomegalovirus immediate early enhancer
>Addgene plasmid #120190 | pCMV-GFP-CENPBpA-fixed-length-clone-12 | addgene full sequence | sequence record 274602 | Addgene NGS Result
ATCAATTACGGGGTCATTAGTTCATAGCCCATATATGGAGTTCCGCGTTACATAACTTACGGTAAATGGC
CCGCCTGGCTGACCGCCCAACGACCCCCGCCCATTGACGTCAATAATGACGTATGTTCCCATAGTAACGC
CAATAGGGACTTTCCATTGACGTCAATGGGTGGAGTATTTACGGTAAACTGCCCACTTGGCAGTACATCA
AGTGTATCATATGCCAAGTACGCCCCCTATTGACGTCAATGACGGTAAATGGCCCGCCTGGCATTATGCC
CAGTACATGACCTTATGGGACTTTCCTACTTGGCAGTACATCTACGTATTAGTCATCGCTATTACCATGG
TGATGCGGTTTTGGCAGTACATCAATGGGCGTGGATAGCGGTTTGACTCACGGGGATTTCCAAGTCTCCA
CCCCATTGACGTCAATGGGAGTTTGTTTTGGCACCAAAATCAACGGGACTTTCCAAAATGTCGTAACAAC
TCCGCCCCATTGACGCAAATGGGCGGTAGGCGTGTACGGTGGGAGGTCTATATAAGCAGAGCTGGTTTAG
TGAACCGTCAGATCCGCTAGCGCTACCGGACTCAGATCTCGAGCTCAAGCTTCGAATTCTGCAGTCGACG
GTACCGCGGGCCCGGGATCCACCGGTCGCCACCATGGTGAGCAAGGGCGAGGAGCTGTTCACCGGGGTGG
TGCCCATCCTGGTCGAGCTGGACGGCGACGTAAACGGCCACAAGTTCAGCGTGTCCGGCGAGGGCGAGGG
CGATGCCACCTACGGCAAGCTGACCCTGAAGTTCATCTGCACCACCGGCAAGCTGCCCGTGCCCTGGCCC
ACCCTCGTGACCACCCTGACCTACGGCGTGCAGTGCTTCAGCCGCTACCCCGACCACATGAAGCAGCACG
ACTTCTTCAAGTCCGCCATGCCCGAAGGCTACGTCCAGGAGCGCACCATCTTCTTCAAGGACGACGGCAA
CTACAAGACCCGCGCCGAGGTGAAGTTCGAGGGCGACACCCTGGTGAACCGCATCGAGCTGAAGGGCATC
GACTTCAAGGAGGACGGCAACATCCTGGGGCACAAGCTGGAGTACAACTACAACAGCCACAACGTCTATA
TCATGGCCGACAAGCAGAAGAACGGCATCAAGGTGAACTTCAAGATCCGCCACAACATCGAGGACGGCAG
CGTGCAGCTCGCCGACCACTACCAGCAGAACACCCCCATCGGCGACGGCCCCGTGCTGCTGCCCGACAAC
CACTACCTGAGCACCCAGTCCGCCCTGAGCAAAGACCCCAACGAGAAGCGCGATCACATGGTCCTGCTGG
AGTTCGTGACCGCCGCCGGGATCACTCTCGGCATGGACGAGCTGTACAAGTAAAGCGGCCGCACTCCTCA
GGTGCATGCCTCTCCTCCCTCTCTGGCAGGGCCCCATCCTGGGCAGAGGGGCCTGGGGCTGGGCCCAGAG
TCCAGCCGTCCAGCTGCTCCTTTCCCAGTTTGATTTCAATAAATCTGGCCACTCCCCTTTTGGTGGGTTG
AACGTTTTAACAGCCAAGGGTGCATCCTTCATGGTCTGGGCTTGCGTCTGTCTTGGGGGACTTATTCGTC
CTGGCTCTCTTTGGTCCTTGCTCTGGTGGGACATGGAGGCAAGTGTTGAAGGCTGCCTATCAGAAGGTGG
TGGCTGGTGTGGCCAATGCCCTGGCTCACAAATACCACTGAGATCTTTTTCCCTCTGCCAAAAATTATGG
GGACATCATGAAGCCCCTTGAGCATCTGACTTCTGGCTAATAAAGGAAATTTATTTTCATTGCAATAGTG
TGTTGGAATTTTTTGTGTCTCTCACTCGGAAGGACATATGGGAGGGCAAATCATTTAAAACATCAGAATG
AGTATTTGGTTTAGAGTTTGGCAACATATGCCCATATGCTGGCTGCCATGAACAAAGGTTGGCTATAAAG
AGGTCATCAGTATATGAAACAGCCCCCTGCTGTCCATTCCTTATTCCATAGAAAAGCCTTGACTTGAGGT
TAGATTTTTTTTATATTTTGTTTTGTGTTATTTTTTTCTTTAACATCCCTAAAATTTTCCTTACATGTTT
TACTAGCCAGATTTTTCCTCCTCTCCTGACTACTCCCAGTCATAGCTGTCCCTCTTCTCTTATGGAGATC
CCTCGACCTGCAGCCCAAGCTTGGCGTAATCATGGTCATAGCTGTTTCCTGTGTGAAATTGTTATCCGCT
CACAATTCCACACAACATACGAGCCGGAAGCATAAAGTGTAAAGCCTGGGGTGCCTAATGAGTGAGCTAA
CTCACATTAATTGCGTTGCGCTCACTGCCCGCTTTCCAGTCGGGAAACCTGTCGTGCCAGCGGATCCGCA
TCTCAATTAGTCAGCAACCATAGTCCCGCCCCTAACTCCGCCCATCCCGCCCCTAACTCCGCCCAGTTCC
GCCCATTCTCCGCCCCATGGCTGACTAATTTTTTTTATTTATGCAGAGGCCGAGGCCGCCTCGGCCTCTG
AGCTATTCCAGAAGTAGTGAGGAGGCTTTTTTGGAGGCCTAGGCTTTTGCAAAAAGCTAACTTGTTTATT
GCAGCTTATAATGGTTACAAATAAAGCAATAGCATCACAAATTTCACAAATAAAGCATTTTTTTCACTGC
ATTCTAGTTGTGGTTTGTCCAAACTCATCAATGTATCTTATCATGTCTGGATCCGCTGCATTAATGAATC
GGCCAACGCGCGGGGAGAGGCGGTTTGCGTATTGGGCGCTCTTCCGCTTCCTCGCTCACTGACTCGCTGC
GCTCGGTCGTTCGGCTGCGGCGAGCGGTATCAGCTCACTCAAAGGCGGTAATACGGTTATCCACAGAATC
AGGGGATAACGCAGGAAAGAACATGTGAGCAAAAGGCCAGCAAAAGGCCAGGAACCGTAAAAAGGCCGCG
TTGCTGGCGTTTTTCCATAGGCTCCGCCCCCCTGACGAGCATCACAAAAATCGACGCTCAAGTCAGAGGT
GGCGAAACCCGACAGGACTATAAAGATACCAGGCGTTTCCCCCTGGAAGCTCCCTCGTGCGCTCTCCTGT
TCCGACCCTGCCGCTTACCGGATACCTGTCCGCCTTTCTCCCTTCGGGAAGCGTGGCGCTTTCTCATAGC
TCACGCTGTAGGTATCTCAGTTCGGTGTAGGTCGTTCGCTCCAAGCTGGGCTGTGTGCACGAACCCCCCG
TTCAGCCCGACCGCTGCGCCTTATCCGGTAACTATCGTCTTGAGTCCAACCCGGTAAGACACGACTTATC
GCCACTGGCAGCAGCCACTGGTAACAGGATTAGCAGAGCGAGGTATGTAGGCGGTGCTACAGAGTTCTTG
AAGTGGTGGCCTAACTACGGCTACACTAGAAGAACAGTATTTGGTATCTGCGCTCTGCTGAAGCCAGTTA
CCTTCGGAAAAAGAGTTGGTAGCTCTTGATCCGGCAAACAAACCACCGCTGGTAGCGGTGGTTTTTTTGT
TTGCAAGCAGCAGATTACGCGCAGAAAAAAAGGATCTCAAGAAGATCCTTTGATCTTTTCTACGGGGTCT
GACGCTCAGTGGAACGAAAACTCACGTTAAGGGATTTTGGTCATGAGATTATCAAAAAGGATCTTCACCT
AGATCCTTTTAAATTAAAAATGAAGTTTTAAATCAATCTAAAGTATATATGAGTAAACTTGGTCTGACAG
TTACCAATGCTTAATCAGTGAGGCACCTATCTCAGCGATCTGTCTATTTCGTTCATCCATAGTTGCCTGA
CTCCCCGTCGTGTAGATAACTACGATACGGGAGGGCTTACCATCTGGCCCCAGTGCTGCAATGATACCGC
GAGACCCACGCTCACCGGCTCCAGATTTATCAGCAATAAACCAGCCAGCCGGAAGGGCCGAGCGCAGAAG
TGGTCCTGCAACTTTATCCGCCTCCATCCAGTCTATTAATTGTTGCCGGGAAGCTAGAGTAAGTAGTTCG
CCAGTTAATAGTTTGCGCAACGTTGTTGCCATTGCTACAGGCATCGTGGTGTCACGCTCGTCGTTTGGTA
TGGCTTCATTCAGCTCCGGTTCCCAACGATCAAGGCGAGTTACATGATCCCCCATGTTGTGCAAAAAAGC
GGTTAGCTCCTTCGGTCCTCCGATCGTTGTCAGAAGTAAGTTGGCCGCAGTGTTATCACTCATGGTTATG
GCAGCACTGCATAATTCTCTTACTGTCATGCCATCCGTAAGATGCTTTTCTGTGACTGGTGAGTACTCAA
CCAAGTCATTCTGAGAATAGTGTATGCGGCGACCGAGTTGCTCTTGCCCGGCGTCAATACGGGATAATAC
CGCGCCACATAGCAGAACTTTAAAAGTGCTCATCATTGGAAAACGTTCTTCGGGGCGAAAACTCTCAAGG
ATCTTACCGCTGTTGAGATCCAGTTCGATGTAACCCACTCGTGCACCCAACTGATCTTCAGCATCTTTTA
CTTTCACCAGCGTTTCTGGGTGAGCAAAAACAGGAAGGCAAAATGCCGCAAAAAAGGGAATAAGGGCGAC
ACGGAAATGTTGAATACTCATACTCTTCCTTTTTCAATATTATTGAAGCATTTATCAGGGTTATTGTCTC
ATGAGCGGATACATATTTGAATGTATTTAGAAAAATAAACAAATAGGGGTTCCGCGCACATTTCCCCGAA
AAGTGCCACCTGGGTCGACATTGATTATTGACTAGTAATAGTA
